>Addgene plasmid #60498 | pSBtet-GH | depositor full sequence | sequence record 97549 | pSBtet-GH sequence 8447 bps
GGATCCCTATACAGTTGAAGTCGGAAGTTTACATACACTTAAGTTGGAGTCATTAAAACTCGTTTTTCAA
CTACTCCACAAATTTCTTGTTAACAAACAATAGTTTTGGCAAGTCAGTTAGGACATCTACTTTGTGCATG
ACACAAGTCATTTTTCCAACAATTGTTTACAGACAGATTATTTCACTTATAATTCACTGTATCACAATTC
CAGTGGGTCAGAAGTTTACATACACTAAGTTCGACTCCTCTGCAGAATGCGGCGATGTTTCGGTAAGGGG
TCCGCTATCTAGACGAGTTTACTCCCTATCAGTGATAGAGAACGTATGTCGAGTTTACTCCCTATCAGTG
ATAGAGAACGATGTCGAGTTTACTCCCTATCAGTGATAGAGAACGTATGTCGAGTTTACTCCCTATCAGT
GATAGAGAACGTATGTCGAGTTTACTCCCTATCAGTGATAGAGAACGTATGTCGAGTTTATCCCTATCAG
TGATAGAGAACGTATGTCGAGTTTACTCCCTATCAGTGATAGAGAACGTATGTCGATTAGGCGTGTACGG
TGGGCGCCTATAAAAGCAGAGCTCGTTTAGTGAACCGTCAGATCGCCTGGAGCCAATTCCAACTCTTTTG
CCTTATACCTACTTTCCGTACCACTTCCTACCCTCGAAAGGCCTCTGAGGCCACCATGGAAGATGCCAAA
AACATTAAGAAGGGCCCAGCGCCATTCTACCCACTCGAAGACGGGACCGCCGGCGAGCAGCTGCACAAAG
CCATGAAGCGCTACGCCCTGGTGCCCGGCACCATCGCCTTTACCGACGCACATATCGAGGTGGACATTAC
CTACGCCGAGTACTTCGAGATGAGCGTTCGGCTGGCAGAAGCTATGAAGCGCTATGGGCTGAATACAAAC
CATCGGATCGTGGTGTGCAGCGAGAATAGCTTGCAGTTCTTCATGCCCGTGTTGGGTGCCCTGTTCATCG
GTGTGGCTGTGGCCCCAGCTAACGACATCTACAACGAGCGCGAGCTGCTGAACAGCATGGGCATCAGCCA
GCCCACCGTCGTATTCGTGAGCAAGAAAGGGCTGCAAAAGATCCTCAACGTGCAAAAGAAGCTACCGATC
ATACAAAAGATCATCATCATGGATAGCAAGACCGACTACCAGGGCTTCCAAAGCATGTACACCTTCGTGA
CTTCCCATTTGCCACCCGGCTTCAACGAGTACGACTTCGTGCCCGAGAGCTTCGACCGGGACAAAACCAT
CGCCCTGATCATGAACAGTAGTGGCAGTACCGGATTGCCCAAGGGCGTAGCCCTACCGCACCGCACCGCT
TGTGTCCGATTCAGTCATGCCCGCGACCCCATCTTCGGCAACCAGATCATCCCCGACACCGCTATCCTCA
GCGTGGTGCCATTTCACCACGGCTTCGGCATGTTCACCACGCTGGGCTACTTGATCTGCGGCTTTCGGGT
CGTGCTCATGTACCGCTTCGAGGAGGAGCTATTCTTGCGCAGCTTGCAAGACTATAAGATTCAATCTGCC
CTGCTGGTGCCCACACTATTTAGCTTCTTCGCTAAGAGCACTCTCATCGACAAGTACGACCTAAGCAACT
TGCACGAGATCGCCAGCGGCGGGGCGCCGCTCAGCAAGGAGGTAGGTGAGGCCGTGGCCAAACGCTTCCA
CCTACCAGGCATCCGCCAGGGCTACGGCCTGACAGAAACAACCAGCGCCATTCTGATCACCCCCGAAGGG
GACGACAAGCCTGGCGCAGTAGGCAAGGTGGTGCCCTTCTTCGAGGCTAAGGTGGTGGACTTGGACACCG
GTAAGACACTGGGTGTGAACCAGCGCGGCGAGCTGTGCGTCCGTGGCCCCATGATCATGAGCGGCTACGT
TAACAACCCCGAGGCTACAAACGCTCTCATCGACAAGGACGGCTGGCTGCACAGCGGCGACATCGCCTAC
TGGGACGAGGACGAGCACTTCTTCATCGTGGACCGGCTGAAGAGCCTGATCAAATACAAGGGCTACCAGG
TAGCCCCAGCCGAACTGGAGAGCATCCTGCTGCAACACCCCAACATCTTCGACGCCGGGGTCGCCGGCCT
GCCCGACGACGATGCCGGCGAGCTGCCCGCCGCAGTCGTCGTGCTGGAACACGGTAAAACCATGACCGAG
AAGGAGATCGTGGACTATGTGGCCAGCCAGGTTACAACCGCCAAGAAGCTGCGCGGTGGTGTTGTGTTCG
TGGACGAGGTGCCTAAAGGACTGACCGGCAAGTTGGACGCCCGCAAGATCCGCGAGATTCTCATTAAGGC
CAAGAAGGGCGGCAAGATCGCCGTGTAAGGCCTGTCAGGCCAAGCTTCCATCGATAGACATGATAAGATA
CATTGATGAGTTTGGACAAACCACAACAAGAATGCAGTGAAAAAAATGCTTTATTTGTGAAATTTGTGAT
GCTATTGCTTTATTTGTAACCATTATAAGCTGCAATAAACAAGTTAACAACAACAATTGCATTCATTTTA
TGTTTCAGGTTCAGGGGGAGATGTGGGAGGTTTTTTAAAGCAAGTAAAACCTCTACAAATGTGGTACCTA
GGCGAGACCCTGTCTCACAAAATAAAGTAAGCCCGGACTGAGTGCGGAAAGGCGGGCCTGGCGGGTCTGG
TCTCCCCATGCGGGCCACCAGAGGCCCTGCAGCCTTCAGTCGCTTGAAGGGGTAATGGCGCTTCCACTCA
CAAACATGGCGGACAGAGCGTGTGAACGAGATGAACAGCCCCTCAAAAATATGGCCGCCGAGGCTGGACG
GCCGTGCCCCAGCAGCACCGCCTCCGCGCCCCACGTGATCTCTCGCCGGGCACAGCGCTGACCGCGGAGG
TCCAACCGGAAGAATGTCCGGATTGGACATTCGGAAGAGGGCCCGCCTTCCCTGGGGAATCTCTGCGCAC
GCGCAGAACGCTTCGACCAATGAAAACACAGGAAGCCGTCCGCGCAACCGCGTTGCGTCACTTCTGCCGC
CCCTGTTTCAAGGTATATAGCCGTAGACGGAACTTCGCCTTTCTCTCGGCCTTAGCGCCATTTTTTTGGG
TGAGTGTTTTTTGGTTCCTGCGTTGGGATTCCGTGTACAATCCATAGACATCTGACCTCGGCACTTAGCA
TCATCACAGCAAACTAACTGTAGCCTTTCTCTCTTTCCCTGTAGAAACCTCTGCACCTGAGGCCACCATG
TTGAGCAAGGGCGAGGAGCTGTTCACCGGGGTGGTGCCCATCCTGGTCGAGCTGGACGGCGACGTAAACG
GCCACAAGTTCAGCGTGTCCGGCGAGGGCGAGGGCGATGCCACCTACGGCAAGCTGACCCTGAAGTTCAT
CTGCACCACCGGCAAGCTGCCCGTGCCCTGGCCCACCCTCGTGACCACCCTGACCTACGGCGTGCAGTGC
TTCAGCCGCTACCCCGACCACATGAAGCAGCACGACTTCTTCAAGTCCGCCATGCCCGAAGGCTACGTCC
AGGAGCGCACCATCTTCTTCAAGGACGACGGCAACTACAAGACCCGCGCCGAGGTGAAGTTCGAGGGCGA
CACCCTGGTGAACCGCATCGAGCTGAAGGGCATCGACTTCAAGGAGGACGGCAACATCCTGGGGCACAAG
CTGGAGTACAACTACAACAGCCACAACGTCTATATCATGGCCGACAAGCAGAAGAACGGCATCAAGGTGA
ACTTCAAGATCCGCCACAACATCGAGGACGGCAGCGTGCAGCTCGCCGACCACTACCAGCAGAACACCCC
CATCGGCGACGGCCCCGTGCTGCTGCCCGACAACCACTACCTGAGCACCCAGTCCGCCCTGAGCAAAGAC
CCCAACGAGAAGCGCGATCACATGGTCCTGCTGGAGTTCGTGACCGCCGCCGGGATCACTCTCGGCATGG
ACGAGCTGTACAAGGGCAGTGGAGCTACTAACTTCAGCCTGCTGAAGCAGGCTGGTGACGTCGAGGAGAA
TCCTGGCCCCATGTCTAGACTGGACAAGAGCAAAGTCATAAACGGCGCTCTGGAATTACTCAATGGAGTC
GGTATCGAAGGCCTGACGACAAGGAAACTCGCTCAAAAGCTGGGAGTTGAGCAGCCTACCCTGTACTGGC
ACGTGAAGAACAAGCGGGCCCTGCTCGATGCCCTGCCAATCGAGATGCTGGACAGGCATCATACCCACTT
CTGCCCCCTGGAAGGCGAGTCATGGCAAGACTTTCTGCGGAACAACGCCAAGTCATTCCGCTGTGCTCTC
CTCTCACATCGCGACGGGGCTAAAGTGCATCTCGGCACCCGCCCAACAGAGAAACAGTACGAAACCCTGG
AAAATCAGCTCGCGTTCCTGTGTCAGCAAGGCTTCTCCCTGGAGAACGCACTGTACGCTCTGTCCGCCGT
GGGCCACTTTACACTGGGCTGCGTATTGGAGGAACAGGAGCATCAAGTAGCAAAAGAGGAAAGAGAGACA
CCTACCACCGATTCTATGCCCCCACTTCTGAGACAAGCAATTGAGCTGTTCGACCGGCAGGGAGCCGAAC
CTGCCTTCCTTTTCGGCCTGGAACTAATCATATGTGGCCTGGAGAAACAGCTAAAGTGCGAAAGCGGCGG
GCCGGCCGACGCCCTTGACGATTTTGACTTAGACATGCTCCCAGCCGATGCCCTTGACGACTTTGACCTT
GATATGCTGCCTGCTGACGCTCTTGACGATTTTGACCTTGACATGCTCCCCGGGTCCGGCGCTACTAACT
TCAGCCTGCTGAAGCAGGCTGGTGACGTCGAGGAGAATCCTGGTCCCATGAAAAAGCCTGAACTCACCGC
GACGTCTGTCGAGAAGTTTCTGATCGAAAAGTTCGACAGCGTCTCCGACCTGATGCAGCTCTCGGAGGGC
GAAGAATCTCGTGCTTTCAGCTTCGATGTAGGAGGGCGTGGATATGTCCTGCGGGTAAATAGCTGCGCCG
ATGGTTTCTACAAAGATCGTTATGTTTATCGGCACTTTGCATCGGCCGCGCTCCCGATTCCGGAAGTGCT
TGACATTGGGGAATTCAGCGAGAGCCTGACCTATTGCATCTCCCGCCGTGCACAGGGTGTCACGTTGCAA
GACCTGCCTGAAACCGAACTGCCCGCTGTTCTGCAGCCGGTCGCGGAGGCCATGGATGCGATCGCTGCGG
CCGATCTTAGCCAGACGAGCGGGTTCGGCCCATTCGGACCGCAAGGAATCGGTCAATACACTACATGGCG
TGATTTCATATGCGCGATTGCTGATCCCCATGTGTATCACTGGCAAACTGTGATGGACGACACCGTCAGT
GCGTCCGTCGCGCAGGCTCTCGATGAGCTGATGCTTTGGGCCGAGGACTGCCCCGAAGTCCGGCACCTCG
TGCACGCGGATTTCGGCTCCAACAATGTCCTGACGGACAATGGCCGCATAACAGCGGTCATTGACTGGAG
CGAGGCGATGTTCGGGGATTCCCAATACGAGGTCGCCAACATCTTCTTCTGGAGGCCGTGGTTGGCTTGT
ATGGAGCAGCAGACGCGCTACTTCGAGCGGAGGCATCCGGAGCTTGCAGGATCGCCGCGGCTCCGGGCGT
ATATGCTCCGCATTGGTCTTGACCAACTCTATCAGAGCTTGGTTGACGGCAATTTCGATGATGCAGCTTG
GGCGCAGGGTCGATGCGACGCAATCGTCCGATCCGGAGCCGGGACTGTCGGGCGTACACAAATCGCCCGC
AGAAGCGCGGCCGTCTGGACCGATGGCTGTGTAGAAGTACTCGCCGATAGTGGAAACCGACGCCCCAGCA
CTCGTCCGAGGGCAAAGGAATAGTTCGAAGGCCTGTCGTGAAGCTTGGGGATCAATTCTCTAGAGCTCGC
TGATCAGCCTCGACTGTGCCTTCTAGTTGCCAGCCATCTGTTGTTTGCCCCTCCCCCGTGCCTTCCTTGA
CCCTGGAAGGTGCCACTCCCACTGTCCTTTCCTAATAAAATGAGGAAATTGCATCGCATTGTCTGAGTAG
GTGTCATTCTATTCTGGGGGGTGGGGTGGGGCAGGACAGCAAGGGGGAGGATTGGGAAGACAATAGCAGG
CATGCTGGGGATGCGGTGGGCTCTATGGCTTCTGAGGCGGAAAGAACCAGCTGGGCCTACTAGCTACTCG
GGACCCCTTACCGAAACATCGCCGCATTCTGCAGAGGAGTCGAGTGTATGTAAACTTCTGACCCACTGGG
AATGTGATGAAAGAAATAAAAGCTGAAATGAATCATTCTCTCTACTATTATTCTGATATTTCACATTCTT
AAAATAAAGTGGTGATCCTAACTGACCTAAGACAGGGAATTTTTACTAGGATTAAATGTCAGGAATTGTG
AAAAAGTGAGTTTAAATGTATTTGGCTAAGGTGTATGTAAACTTCCGACTTCAACTGTATAGGGATCCGC
TTCCTCGCTCACTGACTCGCTGCGCTCGGTCGTTCGGCTGCGGCGAGCGGTATCAGCTCACTCAAAGGCG
GTAATACGGTTATCCACAGAATCAGGGGATAACGCAGGAAAGAACATGTGAGCAAAAGGCCAGCAAAAGG
CCAGGAACCGTAAAAAGGCCGCGTTGCTGGCGTTTTTCCATAGGCTCCGCCCCCCTGACGAGCATCACAA
AAATCGACGCTCAAGTCAGAGGTGGCGAAACCCGACAGGACTATAAAGATACCAGGCGTTTCCCCCTGGA
AGCTCCCTCGTGCGCTCTCCTGTTCCGACCCTGCCGCTTACCGGATACCTGTCCGCCTTTCTCCCTTCGG
GAAGCGTGGCGCTTTCTCATAGCTCACGCTGTAGGTATCTCAGTTCGGTGTAGGTCGTTCGCTCCAAGCT
GGGCTGTGTGCACGAACCCCCCGTTCAGCCCGACCGCTGCGCCTTATCCGGTAACTATCGTCTTGAGTCC
AACCCGGTAAGACACGACTTATCGCCACTGGCAGCAGCCACTGGTAACAGGATTAGCAGAGCGAGGTATG
TAGGCGGTGCTACAGAGTTCTTGAAGTGGTGGCCTAACTACGGCTACACTAGAAGAACAGTATTTGGTAT
CTGCGCTCTGCTGAAGCCAGTTACCTTCGGAAAAAGAGTTGGTAGCTCTTGATCCGGCAAACAAACCACC
GCTGGTAGCGGTGGTTTTTTTGTTTGCAAGCAGCAGATTACGCGCAGAAAAAAAGGATCTCAAGAAGATC
CTTTGATCTTTTCTACGGGGTCTGACGCTCAGTGGAACGAAAACTCACGTTAAGGGATTTTGGTCATGAG
ATTATCAAAAAGGATCTTCACCTAGATCCTTTTAAATTAAAAATGAAGTTTTAAATCAATCTAAAGTATA
TATGAGTAAACTTGGTCTGACAGTTACCAATGCTTAATCAGTGAGGCACCTATCTCAGCGATCTGTCTAT
TTCGTTCATCCATAGTTGCCTGACTCCCCGTCGTGTAGATAACTACGATACGGGAGGGCTTACCATCTGG
CCCCAGTGCTGCAATGATACCGCGAGACCCACGCTCACCGGCTCCAGATTTATCAGCAATAAACCAGCCA
GCCGGAAGGGCCGAGCGCAGAAGTGGTCCTGCAACTTTATCCGCCTCCATCCAGTCTATTAATTGTTGCC
GGGAAGCTAGAGTAAGTAGTTCGCCAGTTAATAGTTTGCGCAACGTTGTTGCCATTGCTACAGGCATCGT
GGTGTCACGCTCGTCGTTTGGTATGGCTTCATTCAGCTCCGGTTCCCAACGATCAAGGCGAGTTACATGA
TCCCCCATGTTGTGCAAAAAAGCGGTTAGCTCCTTCGGTCCTCCGATCGTTGTCAGAAGTAAGTTGGCCG
CAGTGTTATCACTCATGGTTATGGCAGCACTGCATAATTCTCTTACTGTCATGCCATCCGTAAGATGCTT
TTCTGTGACTGGTGAGTACTCAACCAAGTCATTCTGAGAATAGTGTATGCGGCGACCGAGTTGCTCTTGC
CCGGCGTCAATACGGGATAATACCGCGCCACATAGCAGAACTTTAAAAGTGCTCATCATTGGAAAACGTT
CTTCGGGGCGAAAACTCTCAAGGATCTTACCGCTGTTGAGATCCAGTTCGATGTAACCCACTCGTGCACC
CAACTGATCTTCAGCATCTTTTACTTTCACCAGCGTTTCTGGGTGAGCAAAAACAGGAAGGCAAAATGCC
GCAAAAAAGGGAATAAGGGCGACACGGAAATGTTGAATACTCATACTCTTCCTTTTTCAATATTATTGAA
GCATTTATCAGGGTTATTGTCTCATGAGCGGATACATATTTGAATGTATTTAGAAAAATAAACAAATAGG
GGTTCCGCGCACATTTCCCCGAAAAGTGCCACCTGATGCGGTGTGAAATACCGCACAGATGCGTAAGGAG
AAAATACCGCATCAGGAAATTGTAAGCGTTAATATTTTGTTAAAATT
Features (pLannotate 1.2.2; 15 found; start..end, strand, type, name):
    295..607     +  promoter       tight TRE promoter: Tet-responsive promoter PTight, consisting of seven tet operator sequences followed by the minimal CMV promoter
    686..2338    +  CDS            luciferase: firefly luciferase synthetic luc2 version of the luciferase gene
   2414..2495    -  polyA_signal   SV40 poly(A) signal: SV40 polyadenylation signal
   2518..2586    -  CDS            large T antigen (fragment): large T antigen from SV40 (simian virus 40)
   3218..3934    +  CDS            EGFP: EGFP is a basic (constitutively fluorescent) green fluorescent protein published in 1996, derived from Aequorea victoria. It is reported to be a rapidly-maturing weak dimer with moderate acid sensitivity.
   4001..4698    +  CDS            rtTA3 (fragment): reverse tetracycline transactivator 3 activates expression from Tet-responsive promoters in the presence of doxycycline
   4628..4738    +  CDS            VP48: 3 tandem repeats of the minimal activation domain of herpes simplex virus VP16 (Cheng et al., 2013)
   4808..5833    +  CDS            HygR: aminoglycoside phosphotransferase from E. coli; aph(4)-Ia; confers resistance to hygromycin
   5894..6118    +  polyA_signal   bGH poly(A) signal: bovine growth hormone polyadenylation signal
   6122..6143    +  promoter       SV40 promoter (fragment): SV40 enhancer and early promoter
   6615..7203    -  rep_origin     ori: high-copy-number ColE1/pMB1/pBR322/pUC origin of replication
   7374..8234    -  CDS            AmpR: β-lactamase; bla; confers resistance to ampicillin, carbenicillin, and related antibiotics
   8235..8339    -  promoter       AmpR promoter: bla
   8366..8416    +  misc_feature   bom (fragment): basis of mobility region from pBR322
   8417..8447    -  rep_origin     M13 ori (fragment): M13 bacteriophage origin of replication; arrow indicates direction of (+) strand synthesis
