[The description below was written by a language model from this plasmid's Addgene catalogue record and pLannotate feature annotations shown in this document.]
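Description:
pSBtet-GH is an empty-backbone Sleeping Beauty transposon vector for mammalian cells, built on pUC19 and designed for generating stable cell lines with doxycycline-inducible expression of a gene of interest. In bacteria it is maintained as a high-copy plasmid through the ColE1/pUC origin and selected with ampicillin via the β-lactamase gene and its native promoter. The full deposited sequence is 8,447 nt.

The payload consists of two expression units. The first is an inducible cassette driven by a tight Tet-responsive promoter (seven tet operators upstream of a minimal CMV promoter; listed in the catalogue as TCE), followed by a synthetic firefly luciferase (luc2) coding sequence and an SV40 polyadenylation signal. According to the record, the luciferase occupies the SfiI cloning site, serving as a placeholder to be replaced by the gene of interest through restriction cloning; left in place, it could also report on induction. The second unit provides constitutive expression, attributed in the catalogue to the RPBSA promoter (not annotated in the feature table), of three consecutive coding sequences: EGFP, the reverse tetracycline transactivator rtTA3 with its VP16-derived activation repeats, and the hygromycin resistance gene, ending in a bGH polyadenylation signal. The short gaps between these reading frames suggest they are linked in one transcript, but the linking elements are not annotated. The transposon inverted repeats are likewise not picked up by the automated annotation, although the catalogue describes the construct as an SB transposon.

In use, a Sleeping Beauty transposase supplied separately would mobilise the cassette into the genome. Integrants can then be selected with hygromycin and tracked by green fluorescence, while the co-expressed rtTA activates the inserted gene in the presence of doxycycline.
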