Addgene plasmid #60498: pSBtet-GH
Purpose: (Empty Backbone) SB-transposon with inducible SfiI cloning site for GOI (contains firefly luciferase) and constitutive expression of GFP, rtTA and hygromycin resistance gene
Depositing lab: Eric Kowarz. Depositing organization: Goethe-Universitaet Frankfurt am Main. Publication: Optimized Sleeping Beauty transposons rapidly generate stable transgenic cell lines. Kowarz E, Loescher D, Marschalek R. Biotechnol J. 2015 Feb 4. doi: 10.1002/biot.201400821. PubMed 25650551.
Backbone
  Vector backbone: pUC19
  Backbone size (bp): 2021
  Vector type: Mammalian Expression ; Transposon
  Promoter: TCE & RPBSA
  Selectable markers: Hygromycin
Growth in bacteria
  Bacterial resistance: Ampicillin, 100 μg/mL
  Growth temperature: 37°C
  Growth strain: Top10
  Copy number: High Copy
Gene/Insert
  Cloning method: Restriction Enzyme
  Sequencing primers: 5′ CCTGGAGCCAATTCCAACTCT; 3′ CACTGCATTCTTGTTGTGGTT
Terms and licenses: Academic/Nonprofit Terms; Industry Terms: Not Available to Industry
How to cite: pSBtet-GH was a gift from Eric Kowarz (Addgene plasmid # 60498 ; http://n2t.net/addgene:60498 ; RRID:Addgene_60498)
