>Addgene plasmid #60498 | pSBtet-GH | addgene partial sequence | sequence record 100463 | LNCX 5'-AGCTCGTTTAGTGAACCGTCAGATC-3'
ACTCTTTTGCCTTATACCTACTTTCCGTACCACTTCCTACCCTCGAAAGGCCTCTGAGGCCACCATGGAA
GATGCCAAAAACATTAAGAAGGGCCCAGCGCCATTCTACCCACTCGAAGACGGGACCGCCGGCGAGCAGC
TGCACAAAGCCATGAAGCGCTACGCCCTGGTGCCCGGCACCATCGCCTTTACCGACGCACATATCGAGGT
GGACATTACCTACGCCGAGTACTTCGAGATGAGCGTTCGGCTGGCAGAAGCTATGAAGCGCTATGGGCTG
AATACAAACCATCGGATCGTGGTGTGCAGCGAGAATAGCTTGCAGTTCTTCATGCCCGTGTTGGGTGCCC
TGTTCATCGGTGTGGCTGTGGCCCCAGCTAACGACATCTACAACGAGCGCGAGCTGCTGAACAGCATGGG
CATCAGCCAGCCCACCGTCGTATTCGTGAGCAAGAAAGGGCTGCAAAAGATCCTCAACGTGCAAAAGAAG
CTACCGATCATACAAAAGATCATCATCATGGATAGCAAGACCGACTACCAGGGCTTCCAAAGCATGTACA
CCTTCGTGACTTCCCATTTGCCACCCGGCTTCAACGAGTACGACTTCGTGCCCGAGAGCTTCGACCGGGA
CAAAACCATCGCCCTGATCATGAACAGTAGTGGCAGTACCGGATTGCCCAAGGGCGTAGCCCTACCGCAC
CGCACCGCTTGTGTCCGATTCAGTCATGCCCGCGACCCCATCTTCGGCAACCAGATCATCCCCGACACCG
CTATCCTCAGCGTGGTGCCATTTCACCACGGCTTCGGCATGTTCACCACGCTGGGCTACTTGATCTGCGG
CTTTCGGGTCGTGCTCATGTACCGCTTC
