>Addgene plasmid #60498 | pSBtet-GH | addgene partial sequence | sequence record 100646 | EGFP-C 5'-CATGGTCCTGCTGGAGTTCGTG-3'
GAGCTGTACAAGGGCAGTGGAGCTACTAACTTCAGCCTGCTGAAGCAGGCTGGTGACGTCGAGGAGAATC
CTGGCCCCATGTCTAGACTGGACAAGAGCAAAGTCATAAACGGCGCTCTGGAATTACTCAATGGAGTCGG
TATCGAAGGCCTGACGACAAGGAAACTCGCTCAAAAGCTGGGAGTTGAGCAGCCTACCCTGTACTGGCAC
GTGAAGAACAAGCGGGCCCTGCTCGATGCCCTGCCAATCGAGATGCTGGACAGGCATCATACCCACTTCT
GCCCCCTGGAAGGCGAGTCATGGCAAGACTTTCTGCGGAACAACGCCAAGTCATTCCGCTGTGCTCTCCT
CTCACATCGCGACGGGGCTAAAGTGCATCTCGGCACCCGCCCAACAGAGAAACAGTACGAAACCCTGGAA
AATCAGCTCGCGTTCCTGTGTCAGCAAGGCTTCTCCCTGGAGAACGCACTGTACGCTCTGTCCGCCGTGG
GCCACTTTACACTGGGCTGCGTATTGGAGGAACAGGAGCATCAAGTAGCAAAAGAGGAAAGAGAGACACC
TACCACCGATTCTATGCCCCCACTTCTGAGACAAGCAATTGAGCTGTTCGACCGGCAGGGAGCCGAACCT
GCCTTCCTTTTCGGCCTGGAACTAATCATATGTGGCCTGGAGAAACAGCTAAAGTGCGAAAGCGGCGGGC
CGGCCGACGCCCTTGACGATTTTGACTTAGACATGCTCCCAGCCGATGCCCTTGACGACTTTGACCTTGA
TATGCTGCCTGCTGACGCTCTTGACGATTTTGACCTTGACATGCTCCCCGGGTCCGGCGCTACTAACTTC
AGCCTGCTGAAGCAGGCTGGTGACGTCGAGGAGAATCCTGGTCCCATGAAAAAGCCTGAACTCACCGCGA
CGTCTGTCGAGAAGTTTCTGATCGAAAAGTTCGACAGCGTCTCCGACCTGATGCAGCTCTCGGAGGGCGA
AGAATCTCGTGC
