>Addgene plasmid #60498 | pSBtet-GH | addgene partial sequence | sequence record 100647 | Hygro-R 5'-tatccacgccctcctacatc-3'
CTACTAACTTCAGCCTGCTGAAGCAGGCTGGTGACGTCGAGGAGAATCCTGGCCCCATGTCTAGACTGGA
CAAGAGCAAAGTCATAAACGGCGCTCTGGAATTACTCAATGGAGTCGGTATCGAAGGCCTGACGACAAGG
AAACTCGCTCAAAAGCTGGGAGTTGAGCAGCCTACCCTGTACTGGCACGTGAAGAACAAGCGGGCCCTGC
TCGATGCCCTGCCAATCGAGATGCTGGACAGGCATCATACCCACTTCTGCCCCCTGGAAGGCGAGTCATG
GCAAGACTTTCTGCGGAACAACGCCAAGTCATTCCGCTGTGCTCTCCTCTCACATCGCGACGGGGCTAAA
GTGCATCTCGGCACCCGCCCAACAGAGAAACAGTACGAAACCCTGGAAAATCAGCTCGCGTTCCTGTGTC
AGCAAGGCTTCTCCCTGGAGAACGCACTGTACGCTCTGTCCGCCGTGGGCCACTTTACACTGGGCTGCGT
ATTGGAGGAACAGGAGCATCAAGTAGCAAAAGAGGAAAGAGAGACACCTACCACCGATTCTATGCCCCCA
CTTCTGAGACAAGCAATTGAGCTGTTCGACCGGCAGGGAGCCGAACCTGCCTTCCTTTTCGGCCTGGAAC
TAATCATATGTGGCCTGGAGAAACAGCTAAAGTGCGAAAGCGGCGGGCCGGCCGACGCCCTTGACGATTT
TGACTTAGACATGCTCCCAGCCGATGCCCTTGACGACTTTGACCTTGATATGCTGCCTGCTGACGCTCTT
GACGATTTTGACCTTGACATGCTCCCCGGGTCCGGCGCTACTAACTTCAGCCTGCTGAAGCAGGCTGGTG
ACGTCGAGGAGAATCCTGGTCCCATGAAAAAGCCTGAACTCACCGCGACGTCTGTCGAGAAGTTTCTGAT
CGAAAAGTTCGACAGCGTCTCCGACCTGATGCAGCTCTCGGAGGGCGAAGA
