>Addgene plasmid #60498 | pSBtet-GH | addgene partial sequence | sequence record 100648 | pQE-Fwd 5'-CCCGAAAAGTGCCACCTG-3'
GCGTAAGGAGAAAATACCGCATCAGGAAATTGTAAGCGTTAATATTTTGTTAAAATTGGATCCCTATACA
GTTGAAGTCGGAAGTTTACATACACTTAAGTTGGAGTCATTAAAACTCGTTTTTCAACTACTCCACAAAT
TTCTTGTTAACAAACAATAGTTTTGGCAAGTCAGTTAGGACATCTACTTTGTGCATGACACAAGTCATTT
TTCCAACAATTGTTTACAGACAGATTATTTCACTTATAATTCACTGTATCACAATTCCAGTGGGTCAGAA
GTTTACATACACTAAGTTCGACTCCTCTGCAGAATGCGGCGATGTTTCGGTAAGGGGTCCGCTATCTAGA
CGAGTTTACTCCCTATCAGTGATAGAGAACGTATGTCGAGTTTACTCCCTATCAGTGATAGAGAACGATG
TCGAGTTTACTCCCTATCAGTGATAGAGAACGTATGTCGAGTTTACTCCCTATCAGTGATAGAGAACGTA
TGTCGAGTTTACTCCCTATCAGTGATAGAGAACGTATGTCGAGTTTATCCCTATCAGTGATAGAGAACGT
ATGTCGAGTTTACTCCCTATCAGTGATAGAGAACGTATGTCGATTAGGCGTGTACGGTGGGCGCCTATAA
AAGCAGAGCTCGTTTAGTGAACCGTCAGATCGCCTGGAGCCAATTCCAACTCTTTTGCCTTATACCTACT
TTCCGTACCACTTCCTACCCTCGAAAGGCCTCTGAGGCCACCATGGAAGATGCCAAAAACATTAAGAAGG
GCCCAGCGCCATTCTACCCACTCGAAGACGGGACCGCCGGCGAGCAGCTGCACAAAGCCATGAAGCGCTA
CGCCCTGGTGCCCGGCACCATCGCCTTTACCGACGCACATATCGAGGTGGACATTACCTACGCCGAGTAC
TTCGAGATGAGCGTTCGGCTGGCAGAAGCTATGAAGCGCTATGGGCTGAATACAAACCATCGGATCGTGG
TGTGCAGCGAGAATAGCTTGCAG
