>Addgene plasmid #60498 | pSBtet-GH | addgene partial sequence | sequence record 100930 | EBV-rev 5'-GTGGTTTGTCCAAACTCATC-3'
CGCTAAGAGCACTCTCATCGACAAGTACGACCTAAGCAACTTGCACGAGATCGCCAGCGGCGGGGCGCCG
CTCAGCAAGGAGGTAGGTGAGGCCGTGGCCAAACGCTTCCACCTACCAGGCATCCGCCAGGGCTACGGCC
TGACAGAAACAACCAGCGCCATTCTGATCACCCCCGAAGGGGACGACAAGCCTGGCGCAGTAGGCAAGGT
GGTGCCCTTCTTCGAGGCTAAGGTGGTGGACTTGGACACCGGTAAGACACTGGGTGTGAACCAGCGCGGC
GAGCTGTGCGTCCGTGGCCCCATGATCATGAGCGGCTACGTTAACAACCCCGAGGCTACAAACGCTCTCA
TCGACAAGGACGGCTGGCTGCACAGCGGCGACATCGCCTACTGGGACGAGGACGAGCACTTCTTCATCGT
GGACCGGCTGAAGAGCCTGATCAAATACAAGGGCTACCAGGTAGCCCCAGCCGAACTGGAGAGCATCCTG
CTGCAACACCCCAACATCTTCGACGCCGGGGTCGCCGGCCTGCCCGACGACGATGCCGGCGAGCTGCCCG
CCGCAGTCGTCGTGCTGGAACACGGTAAAACCATGACCGAGAAGGAGATCGTGGACTATGTGGCCAGCCA
GGTTACAACCGCCAAGAAGCTGCGCGGTGGTGTTGTGTTCGTGGACGAGGTGCCTAAAGGACTGACCGGC
AAGTTGGACGCCCGCAAGATCCGCGAGATTCTCATTAAGGCCAAGAAGGGCGGCAAGATCGCCGTGTAAG
GCCTGTCAGGCCA
